Addgene plasmid #185083: KBB364
Purpose: RFA1 fused to GFP under control of GAL1 promoter
Depositing lab: Ken Belanger. Depositing organization: Colgate University. Publication: The karyopherin Kap95 and the C-termini of Rfa1, Rfa2, and Rfa3 are necessary for efficient nuclear import of functional RPA complex proteins in Saccharomyces cerevisiae. Belanger KD, Griffith AL, Baker HL, Hansen JN, Kovacs LA, Seconi JS, Strine AC. DNA Cell Biol. 2011 Sep;30(9):641-51. doi: 10.1089/dna.2010.1071. Epub 2011 Feb 20. PubMed 21332387.
Backbone
  Vector backbone: pRS316
  Vector type: Yeast Expression
  Selectable markers: URA3
Growth in bacteria
  Bacterial resistance: Ampicillin, 100 μg/mL
  Growth temperature: 37°C
  Growth strain: DH5alpha
  Copy number: High Copy
Gene/Insert
  Gene/Insert name: RFA1
  Species: S. cerevisiae (budding yeast)
  Promoter: GAL1
  Tag / fusion protein: GFP (C terminal on insert)
  Cloning method: Restriction Enzyme; 5′ cloning site unknown (unknown if destroyed)
Terms and licenses: Academic/Nonprofit Terms; Industry Terms: Not Available to Industry
How to cite: KBB364 was a gift from Ken Belanger (Addgene plasmid # 185083 ; http://n2t.net/addgene:185083 ; RRID:Addgene_185083)
