[The description below was written by a language model from this plasmid's Addgene catalogue record and pLannotate feature annotations shown in this document.]
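Description:
KBB364 is a yeast expression plasmid built on the pRS316 backbone, a centromeric E. coli–S. cerevisiae shuttle vector. In yeast it is maintained through a CEN6/ARS element, which gives stable, low-copy segregation, and is selected by the URA3 marker, which complements uracil auxotrophy and can be counterselected with 5-FOA. In bacteria it replicates from a high-copy ColE1/pUC-type origin and is selected with ampicillin through the β-lactamase gene. An f1 origin and remnants of the pBluescript-style lacZα/multiple cloning region, flanked by T3 and T7 phage promoters, are also present as standard backbone features.

The payload is the S. cerevisiae RFA1 open reading frame, which encodes the large subunit of the heterotrimeric single-stranded DNA-binding complex replication protein A. It is placed downstream of the galactose-inducible, Gal4-regulated GAL1 promoter and fused at its C terminus to GFP. The annotation software labels the fluorescent protein as an Aequorea victoria-derived variant, consistent with the recorded GFP tag. A CYC1 terminator lies downstream to end transcription in yeast. Between the GFP coding sequence and this terminator, the feature table shows short fragments of a T7 gene 10-derived tag, a T7 terminator and a tetracycline resistance gene. These may be carryover from an earlier source vector for the GFP cassette, though the record does not explain them.

The construct allows inducible production of fluorescent Rfa1 in living yeast. The associated publication concerns nuclear import of RPA complex proteins and its dependence on the karyopherin Kap95, so the plasmid serves as a reporter for following Rfa1 subcellular localization.
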