Features (pLannotate 1.2.2; 25 found; start..end, strand, type, name):
    491..706     -  promoter       URA3 promoter: S. cerevisiae URA3
    714..763     -  misc_feature   bom (fragment): basis of mobility region from pBR322
    865..900     -  CDS            rop (fragment): Rop protein, which maintains plasmids at low copy number; rop
    968..1471    -  misc_feature   CEN/ARS: S. cerevisiae CEN6 centromere fused to an autonomously replicating sequence
   1508..1612    +  promoter       AmpR promoter: bla
   1613..2473    +  CDS            AmpR: β-lactamase; bla; confers resistance to ampicillin, carbenicillin, and related antibiotics
   2644..3232    +  rep_origin     ori: high-copy-number ColE1/pMB1/pBR322/pUC origin of replication
   3415..3507    +  CDS            lacI (fragment): lac repressor; lacI; The lac repressor binds to the lac operator to inhibit transcription in E. coli. This inhibition can be relieved by adding lactose or isopropyl-β-D-thiogalactopyranoside (IPTG).
   3520..3541    +  protein_bind   CAP binding site: CAP binding activates transcription in the presence of cAMP. E. coli catabolite activator protein
   3556..3586    +  promoter       lac promoter: promoter for the E. coli lac operon
   3594..3610    +  protein_bind   lac operator: The lac repressor binds to the lac operator to inhibit transcription in E. coli. This inhibition can be relieved by adding lactose or isopropyl-β-D-thiogalactopyranoside (IPTG). lac repressor encoded by lacI
   3655..3673    +  promoter       T3 promoter: promoter for bacteriophage T3 RNA polymerase
   3692..4111    +  promoter       GAL1 promoter: S. cerevisiae GAL1; inducible promoter, regulated by Gal4
   4123..5985    +  CDS            RFA1: RFA1_YEAST - Also known as BUF2, RPA1. Experimental evidence at protein level: Swiss-Prot protein existence level 1. As part of the replication protein A (RPA/RP-A), a single- stranded DNA-binding heterotrimeric complex, may play an essential role in DNA replication, recombination and repair. Binds and stabilizes single-stranded DNA intermediates, preventing complementary DNA reannealing and recruiting different proteins involved in DNA metabolism. Binds to single-stranded sequences participating in DNA replication in addition to those mediating transcriptional repression (URS1) and activation
   5980..6696    +  CDS            sg12: sg12 is a basic (constitutively fluorescent) long stokes shift fluorescent protein published in 1997, derived from Aequorea victoria.
   6704..6753    +  CDS            SET1 (fragment): solubility-enhancement tag derived from T7 phage gene 10B
   6761..6808    +  terminator     T7 terminator: transcription terminator for bacteriophage T7 RNA polymerase
   6834..7126    -  CDS            TcR (fragment): tetracycline efflux protein; tet; confers resistance to tetracycline
   7178..7204    +  misc_feature   MCS (fragment): pBluescript multiple cloning site
   7205..7452    +  terminator     CYC1 terminator: S. cerevisiae CYC1; transcription terminator for CYC1
   7471..7489    -  promoter       T7 promoter: promoter for bacteriophage T7 RNA polymerase
   7497..7652    +  CDS            lacZα (fragment): LacZα fragment of β-galactosidase; lacZ fragment
   7656..8084    +  rep_origin     f1 ori (sequence partly withheld): f1 bacteriophage origin of replication; arrow indicates direction of (+) strand synthesis
   8112..8163    -  misc_feature   bom (fragment): basis of mobility region from pBR322
   8242..490     -  CDS            URA3 (across the origin): orotidine-5'-phosphate decarboxylase, required for uracil biosynthesis; S. cerevisiae URA3; yeast auxotrophic marker, counterselectable with 5-fluoroorotic acid (5-FOA)
>Addgene plasmid #185083 | KBB364 | addgene full sequence | sequence record 368070 | Addgene NGS Result
ATTCTCCAGTAGATAGGGAGCCCTTGCATGACAATTCTGCTAACATCAAAAGGCCTCTAGGTTCCTTTGT
TACTTCTTCTGCCGCCTGCTTCAAACCGCTAACAATACCTGGGCCCACCACACCGTGTGCATTCGTAATG
TCTGCCCATTCTGCTATTCTGTATACACCCGCAGAGTACTGCAATTTGACTGTATTACCAATGTCAGCAA
ATTTTCTGTCTTCGAAGAGTAAAAAATTGTACTTGGCGGATAATGCCTTTAGCGGCTTAACTGTGCCCTC
CATGGAAAAATCAGTCAAGATATCCACATGTGTTTTTAGTAAACAAATTTTGGGACCTAATGCTTCAACT
AACTCCAGTAATTCCTTGGTGGTACGAACATCCAATGAAGCACACAAGTTTGTTTGCTTTTCGTGCATGA
TATTAAATAGCTTGGCAGCAACAGGACTAGGATGAGTAGCAGCACGTTCCTTATATGTAGCTTTCGACAT
GATTTATCTTCGTTTCCTGCAGGTTTTTGTTCTGTGCAGTTGGGTTAAGAATACTGGGCAATTTCATGTT
TCTTCAACACTACATATGCGTATATATACCAATCTAAGTCTGTGCTCCTTCCTTCGTTCTTCCTTCTGTT
CGGAGATTACCGAATCAAAAAAATTTCAAGGAAACCGAAATCAAAAAAAAGAATAAAAAAAAAATGATGA
ATTGAAAAGGTGGTATGGTGCACTCTCAGTACAATCTGCTCTGATGCCGCATAGTTAAGCCAGCCCCGAC
ACCCGCCAACACCCGCTGACGCGCCCTGACGGGCTTGTCTGCTCCCGGCATCCGCTTACAGACAAGCTGT
GACCGTCTCCGGGAGCTGCATGTGTCAGAGGTTTTCACCGTCATCACCGAAACGCGCGAGACGAAAGGGC
CTCGTGATACGCCTATTTTTATAGGTTAATGTCATGATAATAATGGTTTCTTAGACGGATCGCTTGCCTG
TAACTTACACGCGCCTCGTATCTTTTAATGATGGAATAATTTGGGAATTTACTCTGTGTTTATTTATTTT
TATGTTTTGTATTTGGATTTTAGAAAGTAAATAAAGAAGGTAGAAGAGTTACGGAATGAAGAAAAAAAAA
TAAACAAAGGTTTAAAAAATTTCAACAAAAAGCGTACTTTACATATATATTTATTAGACAAGAAAAGCAG
ATTAAATAGATATACATTCGATTAACGATAAGTAAAATGTAAAATCACAGGATTTTCGTGTGTGGTCTTC
TACACAGACAAGATGAAACAATTCGGCATTAATACCTGAGAGCAGGAAGAGCAAGATAAAAGGTAGTATT
TGTTGGCGATCCCCCTAGAGTCTTTTACATCTTCGGAAAACAAAAACTATTTTTTCTTTAATTTCTTTTT
TTACTTTCTATTTTTAATTTATATATTTATATTAAAAAATTTAAATTATAATTATTTTTATAGCACGTGA
TGAAAAGGACCCAGGTGGCACTTTTCGGGGAAATGTGCGCGGAACCCCTATTTGTTTATTTTTCTAAATA
CATTCAAATATGTATCCGCTCATGAGACAATAACCCTGATAAATGCTTCAATAATATTGAAAAAGGAAGA
GTATGAGTATTCAACATTTCCGTGTCGCCCTTATTCCCTTTTTTGCGGCATTTTGCCTTCCTGTTTTTGC
TCACCCAGAAACGCTGGTGAAAGTAAAAGATGCTGAAGATCAGTTGGGTGCACGAGTGGGTTACATCGAA
CTGGATCTCAACAGCGGTAAGATCCTTGAGAGTTTTCGCCCCGAAGAACGTTTTCCAATGATGAGCACTT
TTAAAGTTCTGCTATGTGGCGCGGTATTATCCCGTATTGACGCCGGGCAAGAGCAACTCGGTCGCCGCAT
ACACTATTCTCAGAATGACTTGGTTGAGTACTCACCAGTCACAGAAAAGCATCTTACGGATGGCATGACA
GTAAGAGAATTATGCAGTGCTGCCATAACCATGAGTGATAACACTGCGGCCAACTTACTTCTGACAACGA
TCGGAGGACCGAAGGAGCTAACCGCTTTTTTGCACAACATGGGGGATCATGTAACTCGCCTTGATCGTTG
GGAACCGGAGCTGAATGAAGCCATACCAAACGACGAGCGTGACACCACGATGCCTGTAGCAATGGCAACA
ACGTTGCGCAAACTATTAACTGGCGAACTACTTACTCTAGCTTCCCGGCAACAATTAATAGACTGGATGG
AGGCGGATAAAGTTGCAGGACCACTTCTGCGCTCGGCCCTTCCGGCTGGCTGGTTTATTGCTGATAAATC
TGGAGCCGGTGAGCGTGGGTCTCGCGGTATCATTGCAGCACTGGGGCCAGATGGTAAGCCCTCCCGTATC
GTAGTTATCTACACGACGGGGAGTCAGGCAACTATGGATGAACGAAATAGACAGATCGCTGAGATAGGTG
CCTCACTGATTAAGCATTGGTAACTGTCAGACCAAGTTTACTCATATATACTTTAGATTGATTTAAAACT
TCATTTTTAATTTAAAAGGATCTAGGTGAAGATCCTTTTTGATAATCTCATGACCAAAATCCCTTAACGT
GAGTTTTCGTTCCACTGAGCGTCAGACCCCGTAGAAAAGATCAAAGGATCTTCTTGAGATCCTTTTTTTC
TGCGCGTAATCTGCTGCTTGCAAACAAAAAAACCACCGCTACCAGCGGTGGTTTGTTTGCCGGATCAAGA
GCTACCAACTCTTTTTCCGAAGGTAACTGGCTTCAGCAGAGCGCAGATACCAAATACTGTTCTTCTAGTG
TAGCCGTAGTTAGGCCACCACTTCAAGAACTCTGTAGCACCGCCTACATACCTCGCTCTGCTAATCCTGT
TACCAGTGGCTGCTGCCAGTGGCGATAAGTCGTGTCTTACCGGGTTGGACTCAAGACGATAGTTACCGGA
TAAGGCGCAGCGGTCGGGCTGAACGGGGGGTTCGTGCACACAGCCCAGCTTGGAGCGAACGACCTACACC
GAACTGAGATACCTACAGCGTGAGCTATGAGAAAGCGCCACGCTTCCCGAAGGGAGAAAGGCGGACAGGT
ATCCGGTAAGCGGCAGGGTCGGAACAGGAGAGCGCACGAGGGAGCTTCCAGGGGGAAACGCCTGGTATCT
TTATAGTCCTGTCGGGTTTCGCCACCTCTGACTTGAGCGTCGATTTTTGTGATGCTCGTCAGGGGGGCGG
AGCCTATGGAAAAACGCCAGCAACGCGGCCTTTTTACGGTTCCTGGCCTTTTGCTGGCCTTTTGCTCACA
TGTTCTTTCCTGCGTTATCCCCTGATTCTGTGGATAACCGTATTACCGCCTTTGAGTGAGCTGATACCGC
TCGCCGCAGCCGAACGACCGAGCGCAGCGAGTCAGTGAGCGAGGAAGCGGAAGAGCGCCCAATACGCAAA
CCGCCTCTCCCCGCGCGTTGGCCGATTCATTAATGCAGCTGGCACGACAGGTTTCCCGACTGGAAAGCGG
GCAGTGAGCGCAACGCAATTAATGTGAGTTAGCTCACTCATTAGGCACCCCAGGCTTTACACTTTATGCT
TCCGGCTCGTATGTTGTGTGGAATTGTGAGCGGATAACAATTTCACACAGGAAACAGCTATGACCATGAT
TACGCCAAGCGCGCAATTAACCCTCACTAAAGGGAACAAAAGCTGGAGCTCGTGACAGCCCTCCGAAGGA
AGACTCTCCTCCGTGCGTCCTCGTCTTCACCGGTCGCGTTCCTGAAACGCAGATGTGCCTCGCGCCGCAC
TGCTCCGAACAATAAAGATTCTACAATACTAGCTTTTATGGTTATGAAGAGGAAAAATTGGCAGTAACCT
GGCCCCACAAACCTTCAAATGAACGAATCAAATTAACAACCATAGGATGATAATGCGATTAGTTTTTTAG
CCTTATTTCTGGGGTAATTAATCAGCGAAGCGATGATTTTTGATCTATTAACGGATATATAAATGCAAAA
ACTGCATAACCACTTTAACTAATACTTTCAACATTTTCGGTTTGTATTACTTCTTATTCAAATGTAATAA
AAGTATCAACAAAAAATTGTTAATATACCTCTATACTTTAACGTCAAGGAGAAAAAACTATAATGAGCAG
TGTTCAACTTTCGAGGGGCGATTTTCATAGCATCTTCACCAATAAGCAAAGGTACGATAATCCCACCGGT
GGCGTTTATCAAGTTTATAACACCAGGAAATCTGATGGGGCTAACAGCAACAGAAAGAATTTGATCATGA
TTTCCGATGGTATTTACCATATGAAGGCTCTGTTGAGAAACCAAGCTGCATCCAAGTTCCAGTCAATGGA
ACTACAAAGGGGTGATATCATTCGCGTGATAATTGCAGAACCTGCTATTGTCAGGGAAAGAAAGAAATAC
GTTCTTTTAGTAGATGACTTTGAGTTGGTCCAGTCGCGTGCTGATATGGTCAACCAAACTAGTACTTTTT
TGGATAACTATTTCTCAGAGCATCCAAATGAAACCTTAAAAGACGAAGATATAACTGACAGTGGTAATGT
TGCCAATCAAACAAACGCCAGCAATGCTGGTGTCCCTGATATGCTGCATTCAAACTCAAACTTGAATGCA
AATGAGAGAAAATTCGCCAATGAAAACCCTAATTCGCAAAAAACCAGACCAATTTTTGCCATCGAACAAC
TGTCTCCATACCAAAACGTTTGGACTATCAAAGCAAGAGTTTCCTACAAGGGAGAAATTAAAACGTGGCA
CAATCAAAGAGGTGATGGTAAACTATTCAATGTCAACTTCTTGGATACCTCTGGAGAAATCCGAGCCACG
GCGTTTAATGATTTTGCTACAAAATTTAACGAAATTTTACAAGAAGGCAAAGTATACTATGTATCAAAGG
CAAAACTCCAACCAGCTAAGCCCCAATTTACTAATCTAACACACCCTTATGAACTGAATTTGGATAGAGA
CACTGTTATAGAAGAATGTTTCGATGAAAGTAATGTTCCGAAAACCCATTTCAATTTCATCAAACTAGAT
GCTATTCAGAACCAGGAAGTAAATTCCAACGTAGACGTCCTCGGTATTATCCAAACTATAAACCCACATT
TTGAGCTAACTTCAAGGGCTGGGAAGAAATTCGATCGTCGTGACATCACAATTGTTGACGACTCTGGGTT
TTCTATCTCTGTTGGCCTATGGAATCAGCAAGCCCTTGATTTCAACCTTCCTGAAGGTTCTGTTGCTGCC
ATTAAAGGTGTTCGTGTGACGGATTTTGGTGGCAAATCTTTGTCTATGGGATTTTCTAGTACCCTGATTC
CGAATCCAGAAATTCCTGAGGCATATGCCTTAAAGGGTTGGTATGATTCCAAGGGCCGCAACGCAAACTT
CATCACTTTAAAGCAAGAACCCGGTATGGGTGGTCAATCGGCTGCTAGCTTAACAAAATTCATTGCTCAG
CGTATTACTATTGCTAGAGCTCAAGCTGAAAATCTAGGAAGAAGCGAGAAAGGTGACTTTTTTAGTGTTA
AAGCTGCTATAAGTTTCTTAAAAGTTGATAATTTTGCATATCCTGCCTGTTCTAATGAGAATTGTAATAA
GAAAGTTCTGGAACAGCCTGATGGTACTTGGAGATGTGAGAAGTGCGACACCAATAATGCAAGGCCAAAT
TGGAGATACATCTTGACAATATCAATTATTGACGAAACCAATCAACTATGGCTCACTTTATTTGACGACC
AAGCTAAACAATTATTGGGTGTTGATGCTAATACATTAATGTCTTTGAAGGAAGAAGACCCCAACGAATT
CACAAAAATTACTCAAAGTATCCAAATGAACGAATATGACTTTAGGATTAGAGCGCGTGAGGATACATAC
AATGATCAAAGCAGAATTAGATATACCGTTGCTAACCTACACAGCTTGAATTACAGGGCTGAAGCCGACT
ATCTTGCCGATGAGTTATCCAAGGCTTTGTTAGCTAGCAAAGGAGAAGAACTCTTCACTGGAGTTGTCCC
AATTCTTGTTGAATTAGATGGTGATGTTAATGGGCACAAATTTTCTGTCAGTGGAGAGGGTGAAGGTGAT
GCAACATACGGAAAACTTACCCTTAAATTTATTTGCACTACTGGAAAACTACCTGTTCCATGGCCAACAC
TTGTCACTACTTTCACTTATGGTGTTCAGTGCTTTTCAAGATACCCGGATCATATGAAACGGCATGACTT
TTTCAAGAGTGCCATGCCCGAAGGTTATGTACAGGAAAGAACTATATTTTTCAAAGATGACGGGAACTAC
AAGACACGTGCTGAAGTCAAGTTTGAAGGTGATACCCTTGTTAATAGAATCGAGTTAAAAGGTATTGATT
TTAAAGAAGATGGAAACATTCTTGGGCACAAATTGGAATACAACTATAACTCACACAATGTATACATCAT
GGCAGACAAACAAAAGAATGGAATCAAAGCTAACTTCAAAATTAGACACAACATTGAAGATGGAAGCGTT
CAACTAGCAGACCATTATCAACAAAATACTCCAATTGGCGATGGCCCTGTCCTTTTACCAGACAACCATT
ACCTGTCCACACAATCTGCCCTTTCGAAAGATCCCAACGAAAAGAGAGACCACATGGTCCTTCTTGAGTT
TGTAACAGCTGCTGGGATTACACATGGCATGGATGAACTATACAAAGGATCCGGCTGCTAACAAAGCCCG
AAAGGAAGCTGAGTTGGCTGCTGCCACCGCTGAGCAATAACTAGCATAACCCCTTGGGGCCTCTAAACGG
GTCTTGAGGGGTTTTTTGCTGAAAGGAGGAACTATATCCGGATATCCACAGGACGGGTGTGGTCGCCATG
ATCGCGTAGTCGATAGTGGCTCCAAGTAGCGAAGCGAGCAGGACTGGGCGGCGGCCAAAGCGGTCGGACA
GTGCTCCGAGAACGGGTGCGCATAGAAATTGCATCAACGCATATAGCGCTAGCAGCACGCCATAGTGACT
GGCGATGCTGTCGGAATGGACGATATCCCGCAAGAGGCCCGGCAGTACCGGCATAACCAAGCCTATGCCT
ACAGCATCCAGGGTGACGGTGCCGAGGATGACGATGAGCGCATTGTTAGATTTCATACACGGTGCCTGAC
TGCGTTAGCAATTTAACTGTGATAAACTACCGCATTAAAGCTTATCGATACCGTCGACCTCGAGTCATGT
AATTAGTTATGTCACGCTTACATTCACGCCCTCCCCCCACATCCGCTCTAACCGAAAAGGAAGGAGTTAG
ACAACCTGAAGTCTAGGTCCCTATTTATTTTTTTATAGTTATGTTAGTATTAAGAACGTTATTTATATTT
CAAATTTTTCTTTTTTTTCTGTACAGACGCGTGTACGCATGTAACATTATACTGAAAACCTTGCTTGAGA
AGGTTTTGGGACGCTCGAAGGCTTTAATTTGCGGCCGGTACCCAATTCGCCCTATAGTGAGTCGTATTAC
GCGCGCTCACTGGCCGTCGTTTTACAACGTCGTGACTGGGAAAACCCTGGCGTTACCCAACTTAATCGCC
TTGCAGCACATCCCCCTTTCGCCAGCTGGCGTAATAGCGAAGAGGCCCGCACCGATCGCCCTTCCCAACA
GTTGCGCAGCCTGAATGGCGAATGG
[124 nt withheld, positions 7656-7779]
C
[91 nt withheld, positions 7781-7871]
A
[49 nt withheld, positions 7873-7921]
CCTTTGACGTTGGAGTCCACGTTCTTT
[37 nt withheld, positions 7949-7985]
ACCCTATCTCGGTCTATTCTTTTGATTTATAAGGGATTTTGCCGATTTCGGCCTATTGGTTAAAAAATGA
GCTGATTTAACAAAAATTTAACGCGAATTTTAACAAAATATTAACGCTTACAATTTCCTGATGCGGTATT
TTCTCCTTACGCATCTGTGCGGTATTTCACACCGCATAGGGTAATAACTGATATAATTAAATTGAAGCTC
TAATTTGTGAGTTTAGTATACATGCATTTACTTATAATACAGTTTTTTAGTTTTGCTGGCCGCATCTTCT
CAAATATGCTTCCCAGCCTGCTTTTCTGTAACGTTCACCCTCTACCTTAGCATCCCTTCCCTTTGCAAAT
AGTCCTCTTCCAACAATAATAATGTCAGATCCTGTAGAGACCACATCATCCACGGTTCTATACTGTTGAC
CCAATGCGTCTCCCTTGTCATCTAAACCCACACCGGGTGTCATAATCAACCAATCGTAACCTTCATCTCT
TCCACCCATGTCTCTTTGAGCAATAAAGCCGATAACAAAATCTTTGTCGCTCTTCGCAATGTCAACAGTA
CCCTTAGTAT
